>Addgene plasmid #55325 | mTagBFP2-SiT-N-15 | depositor partial sequence | sequence record 85730 | insert sequence
ACGTCAGATCCGCTAGCGCTACCGGACTCAGATCTCGAGCTCGCCACCATGATTCACACCAACCTGAAGA
AAAAGTTCAGCTGCTGCGTCCTGGTCTTTCTTCTGTTTGCAGTCATCTGTGTGTGGAAGGAAAAGAAGAA
AGGGAGTTACTATGATTCCTTTAAATTGCAAACCAAGGAATTCCTGCAGTCGACGGTACCGCGGGCCCGG
GATCCACCGGTCGCCACCATGGTGTCTAAGGGCGAAGAGCTGATTAAGGAGAACATGCACATGAAGCTGT
ACATGGAGGGCACCGTGGACAACCATCACTTCAAGTGCACATCCGAGGGCGAAGGCAAGCCCTACGAGGG
CACCCAGACCATGAGAATCAAGGTGGTCGAGGGCGGCCCTCTCCCCTTCGCCTTCGACATCCTGGCTACT
AGCTTCCTCTACGGCAGCAAGACCTTCATCAACCACACCCAGGGCATCCCCGACTTCTTCAAGCAGTCCT
TCCCTGAGGGCTTCACATGGGAGAGAGTCACCACATACGAAGACGGGGGCGTGCTGACCGCTACCCAGGA
CACCAGCCTCCAGGACGGCTGCCTCATCTACAACGTCAAGATCAGAGGGGTGAACTTCACATCCAACGGC
CCTGTGATGCAGAAGAAAACACTCGGCTGGGAGGCCTTCACCGAGACGCTGTACCCCGCTGACGGCGGCC
TGGAAGGCAGAAACGACATGGCCCTGAAGCTCGTGGGCGGGAGCCATCTGATCGCAAACGCCAAGACCAC
ATATAGATCCAAGAAACCCGCTAAGAACCTCAAGATGCCTGGCGTCTACTATGTGGACTACAGACTGGAA
AGAATCAAGGAGGCCAACAACGAGACCTACGTCGAGCAGCACGAGGTGGCAGTGGCCAGATACTGCGACC
TCCCTAGCAAACTGGGGCACAAGCTTAATTAAGCGGCCGCGACTCTAGATCATAATCAGCCATACCACAT
T
