>Addgene plasmid #55325 | mTagBFP2-SiT-N-15 | addgene partial sequence | sequence record 101005 | mTagBFP-R 5'-gtgccctccatgtacagctt-3'
CCTTAGACACCATGGTGGCGACCGGTGGATCCCGGGCCCGCGGTACCGTCGACTGCAGGAATTCCTTGGT
TTGCAATTTAAAGGAATCATAGTAACTCCCTTTCTTCTTTTCCTTCCACACACAGATGACTGCAAACAGA
AGAAAGACCAGGACGCAGCAGCTGAACTTTTTCTTCAGGTTGGTGTGAATCATGGTGGCGAGCTCGAGAT
CTGAGTCCGGTAGCGCTAGCGGATCTGACGGTTCACTAAACCAGCTCTGCTTATATAGACCTCCCACCGT
ACACGCCTACCGCCCATTTGCGTCAATGGGGCGGAGTTGTTACGACATTTTGGAAAGTCCCGTTGATTTT
GGTGCCAAAACAAACTCCCATTGACGTCAATGGGGTGGAGACTTGGAAATCCCCGTGAGTCAAACCGCTA
TCCACGCCCATTGATGTACTGCCAAAACCGCATCACCATGGTAATAGCGATGACTAATACGTAGATGTAC
TGCCAAGTAGGAAAGTCCCATAAGGTCATGTACTGGGCATAATGCCAGGCGGGCCATTTACCGTCATTGA
CGTCAATAGGGGGCGTACTTGGCATATGATACACTTGATGTACTGCCAAGTGGGCAGTTTACCGTAAATA
CTCCACCCATTGACGTCAATGGAAAGTCCCTATTGGCGTTACTATGGGAACATACGTCATTATTGACGTC
AATGGGCGGGGGTCGTTGGGCGGTCAGCCAGGCGGGCCATTTACCGTAAGTTATGTAACGCGGAACTCCA
TATATGGGCTATGAACTAATGACCCCGTAATTGATTACTATTAATAACTAATGCATGGCGGTAATACGGT
TATCCACAGAATCAGG
