[The description below was written by a language model from this plasmid's Addgene catalogue record.]
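Description:
mTagBFP2-SiT-N-15 is a mammalian expression plasmid built on the mTagBFP2-N1 backbone (about 4.75 kb without the insert), designed to label the Golgi apparatus, specifically the trans-Golgi network, with a blue fluorescent protein. It is maintained in E. coli as a high-copy plasmid under kanamycin selection. It also carries a neomycin resistance marker, so transfected mammalian cells can be selected with G418, for example to derive stable lines. The record does not list the origin of replication or provide a feature table, so finer details of the backbone are not documented here.

The insert is a fragment of human sialyltransferase (SiT, the ST6GAL1 gene product, beta-galactoside alpha-2,6-sialyltransferase 1), limited to amino acids 1–45. In this type II membrane enzyme, the N-terminal region generally holds the short cytoplasmic tail and transmembrane anchor that retain the protein in the Golgi, so the fragment serves as a targeting signal without the catalytic domain. It is expressed from the CMV promoter and sits upstream of mTagBFP2, which is supplied by the backbone and fused to the C-terminus of the SiT fragment. The "N-15" in the name likely refers to this N-terminal placement and a linker length, but the record does not state this. The listed 3′ sequencing primer suggests an SV40 polyadenylation signal downstream of the fusion.

mTagBFP2 is an enhanced monomeric blue fluorescent protein with recorded excitation at 399 nm and emission at 456 nm. The construct is typically used as a Golgi/TGN marker in live or fixed mammalian cells, including multicolour imaging alongside green and red reporters.
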