Addgene plasmid #55325: mTagBFP2-SiT-N-15
Purpose: Localization: Golgi TGN, Excitation: 399, Emission: 456
Depositing lab: Michael Davidson. Depositing organization: Florida State University, Tallahassee. Publication: An enhanced monomeric blue fluorescent protein with the high chemical stability of the chromophore. Subach OM, Cranfill PJ, Davidson MW, Verkhusha VV. PLoS One. 2011;6(12):e28674. Epub 2011 Dec 8. 10.1371/journal.pone.0028674 PubMed 22174863.
Backbone
  Vector backbone: mTagBFP2-N1
  Backbone size w/o insert (bp): 4750
  Vector type: Mammalian Expression
  Selectable markers: Neomycin (select with G418)
Growth in bacteria
  Bacterial resistance: Kanamycin, 50 μg/mL
  Growth temperature: 37°C
  Growth strain: DH5alpha
  Copy number: High Copy
Gene/Insert
  Gene/Insert name: SiT (alt name: NM_173216.2)
  Species: H. sapiens (human)
  Mutation: aa 1-45 of SiT
  Entrez Gene: ST6GAL1 (a.k.a. CDw75, SIAT1, ST6GalI, ST6N)
  Promoter: CMV
  Tag / fusion protein: mTagBFP2 (C terminal on backbone)
  Cloning method: Unknown
  Sequencing primers: 5′ CMV-F; 3′ SV40pA-R
Terms and licenses: Academic/Nonprofit Terms; Industry Terms
Depositor comments: . Excitation = 399; Emission = 456
How to cite: mTagBFP2-SiT-N-15 was a gift from Michael Davidson (Addgene plasmid # 55325 ; http://n2t.net/addgene:55325 ; RRID:Addgene_55325)
